Addgene plasmid #120789: GGE254
Purpose: Part of GoldenGate Yarrowia lipolytica toolkit for assembling an expression plasmid for Y. lipolytic yeast. Sequence for homologous integration into Y. lipolytica genome. Linearization of cassette by NotI restriction enzyme after the assembly
Depositing lab: Tristan Rossignol. Depositing organization: INRAE Jouy-en-Josas. Publication: A modular Golden Gate toolkit for Yarrowia lipolytica synthetic biology. Larroude M, Park YK, Soudier P, Kubiak M, Nicaud JM, Rossignol T. Microb Biotechnol. 2019 May 31. doi: 10.1111/1751-7915.13427. PubMed 31148366.
Backbone
  Vector backbone: pCR4Blunt-TOPO
  Vector type: Cloning/assembly plasmid
Growth in bacteria
  Bacterial resistance: Kanamycin, 50 μg/mL
  Growth temperature: 37°C
  Growth strain: DH5alpha
  Copy number: High Copy
Gene/Insert
  Gene/Insert name: InsDown_Lip-NotI
  Insert size (bp): 1008
  Cloning method: TOPO Cloning
Terms and licenses: Academic/Nonprofit Terms; Industry Terms: Not Available to Industry
How to cite: GGE254 was a gift from Tristan Rossignol (Addgene plasmid # 120789 ; http://n2t.net/addgene:120789 ; RRID:Addgene_120789)
