[The description below was written by a language model from this plasmid's Addgene catalogue record.]
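Description:
GGE254 is a part-donor plasmid from a modular Golden Gate toolkit for building expression constructs in the oleaginous yeast Yarrowia lipolytica. It is built on the pCR4Blunt-TOPO backbone, a high-copy E. coli cloning vector, and the insert was introduced by TOPO cloning. The plasmid is propagated in standard bacterial cloning strains under kanamycin selection. It is a storage and assembly vector only; the record lists no yeast origin of replication, yeast marker, promoter or reporter, and no feature table is provided, so the detailed layout of the backbone elements cannot be confirmed here.

The payload is a roughly 1 kb fragment named InsDown_Lip-NotI. According to the record, it supplies a sequence for homologous integration into the Y. lipolytica genome. The name suggests that it is the downstream integration arm and that it targets a "Lip" locus, although the record does not identify the exact genomic target. In a Golden Gate scheme, such a part is released by a type IIS restriction enzyme and ligated in a defined position alongside the other toolkit modules, which would typically include a matching upstream arm, a selection marker and one or more transcription units. The record does not specify the enzyme or overhangs used for this part.

The fragment also carries a NotI site. After assembly, NotI digestion linearizes the expression cassette and separates it from the bacterial backbone, leaving the homology regions at the ends of the fragment to direct integration into the yeast chromosome. GGE254 is therefore used as one building block when assembling integrative expression plasmids for Y. lipolytica synthetic biology and metabolic engineering.
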