>Addgene plasmid #120789 | GGE254 | depositor partial sequence | sequence record 229399 | InsDown_Lip-NotI
GGTCTCTGAGTGCTATTTATCACTCTTTACAACTTCTACCTCAACTATCTACTTTAATAAATGAATATCG
TTTATTCTCTATGATTACTGTATATGCGTTCCTCTAAGACAAATCGAAACCAGCATGCGATCGAATGGCA
TACAAAAGTTTCTTCCGAAGTTGATCAATGTCCTGATAGTCAGGCAGCTTGAGAAGATTGACACAGGTGG
AGGCCGTAGGGAACCGATCAACCTGTCTACCAGCGTTACGAATGGCAAATGACGGGTTCAAAGCCTTGAA
TCCTTGCAATGGTGCCTTGGATACTGATGTCACAAACTTAAGAAGCAGCCGCTTGTCCTCTTCCTCGAAA
CTCTCAAACACAGTCCAGAAGTCCTTTATAGTTTGATCTGTATCCAGATAGCCTCCGTAATTGGTGTGTG
TCTTCAAATCCCAGACGTCCACATTGGCATGTCCTCCACTGATAAGCATTTGAAGTTCATCTGCGTTGAA
CATTGAAACCCACGAAGGGTCAATGAGCTGGTATAGACCGCCCAAGAATGCATCTGTCTGTGTTCTGATA
CTGGTGTTAAGCTTGAAGTTGGCCACTTCATAAATATATCGAAGATAGTTGGCCTTAGTGACAGGTACTT
CGCTTCCGTTTCGAATCAGATCACGTGTTCGAACATTGCCTTCGGAGTCAGCGTAATCGATTGAAAATGT
AAGACCAAGATCGGCATCTCCCTGAGTGGCGTAAATCTGTTTCAGCGATGCAAGACTCTCGTAGAGGTTG
GGGTCCAGAGAATACAGATCGTCAATCGACGACCGCATACTTCCTTGTGTCCACTTTTGAAGGAAGAACG
ATGCAAAGCCGTGCTCAATAAGAATGTTCTCGTAAAGGCCCTTTCCCACCAGATTTCCCAGGAATGCAAG
TTGTTTAGTGTCATGGGTAGTCGGGTTGGGGTAAAGAAGGTGGTTATCGGTAGCGGCAAAAAGTCCTCGA
GAAGTGTTGAATGCATCATCTGTGACAGAAGTGCGAGAGACC
