LOCUS       Exported 4553 bp ds-DNA circular SYN 13-MAY-2021
DEFINITION  Part of GoldenGate Yarrowia lipolytica toolkit for assembling an
            expression plasmid for Y. lipolytic yeast. Sequence for homologous
            integration into Y. lipolytica genome. Linearization of cassette by
            NotI restriction enzyme after the assembly.
ACCESSION   .
VERSION     .
KEYWORDS    GGE254
SOURCE      synthetic DNA construct
  ORGANISM  synthetic DNA construct
REFERENCE   1 (bases 1 to 4553)
  AUTHORS   Larroude M, Park YK, Soudier P, Kubiak M, Nicaud JM, Rossignol T
  TITLE     A modular Golden Gate toolkit for Yarrowia lipolytica synthetic
            biology.
  JOURNAL   Microb Biotechnol. 2019 May 31. doi: 10.1111/1751-7915.13427.
  PUBMED    31148366
REFERENCE   2 (bases 1 to 4553)
  AUTHORS   .
  TITLE     Direct Submission
  JOURNAL   Exported May 13, 2021 from SnapGene Server 1.1.58
            http://www.snapgene.com
FEATURES             Location/Qualifiers
     source          1..4553
                     /organism="synthetic DNA construct"
                     /mol_type="other DNA"
     protein_bind    107..128
                     /label=CAP binding site
                     /bound_moiety="E. coli catabolite activator protein"
                     /note="CAP binding activates transcription in the presence
                     of cAMP."
     promoter        143..173
                     /label=lac promoter
                     /note="promoter for the E. coli lac operon"
     protein_bind    181..197
                     /label=lac operator
                     /bound_moiety="lac repressor encoded by lacI"
                     /note="The lac repressor binds to the lac operator to
                     inhibit transcription in E. coli. This inhibition can be
                     relieved by adding lactose or
                     isopropyl-beta-D-thiogalactopyranoside (IPTG)."
     primer_bind     186..208
                     /label=M13/pUC Reverse
                     /note="In lacZ gene"
     primer_bind     205..221
                     /label=M13 rev
                     /note="common sequencing primer, one of multiple similar
                     variants"
     primer_bind     205..221
                     /label=M13 Reverse
                     /note="In lacZ gene. Also called M13-rev"
     promoter        239..257
                     /label=SP6 promoter
                     /note="promoter for bacteriophage SP6 RNA polymerase"
     primer_bind     239..256
                     /label=SP6
                     /note="SP6 promoter, forward primer"
     primer_bind     complement(1441..1460)
                     /label=T7
                     /note="T7 promoter, forward primer"
     promoter        complement(1442..1460)
                     /label=T7 promoter
                     /note="promoter for bacteriophage T7 RNA polymerase"
     primer_bind     complement(1467..1484)
                     /label=M13 Forward
                     /note="In lacZ gene. Also called M13-F20 or M13 (-21)
                     Forward"
     primer_bind     complement(1467..1483)
                     /label=M13 fwd
                     /note="common sequencing primer, one of multiple similar
                     variants"
     primer_bind     complement(1476..1498)
                     /label=M13/pUC Forward
                     /note="In lacZ gene"
     CDS             1621..1923
                     /codon_start=1
                     /gene="ccdB"
                     /product="CcdB, a bacterial toxin that poisons DNA gyrase"
                     /label=ccdB
                     /note="Plasmids containing the ccdB gene cannot be
                     propagated in standard E. coli strains."
                     /translation="QFKVYTYKRESRYRLFVDVQSDIIDTPGRRMVIPLASARLLSDKV
                     SRELYPVVHIGDESWRMMTTDMASVPVSVIGEEVADLSHRENDIKNAINLMFWGI"
     primer_bind     1802..1821
                     /label=ccdB-fwd
                     /note="ccdB gene, forward primer"
     CDS             2272..3066
                     /codon_start=1
                     /gene="aph(3')-II (or nptII)"
                     /product="aminoglycoside phosphotransferase from Tn5"
                     /label=NeoR/KanR
                     /note="confers resistance to neomycin, kanamycin, and G418
                     (Geneticin(R))"
                     /translation="MIEQDGLHAGSPAAWVERLFGYDWAQQTIGCSDAAVFRLSAQGRP
                     VLFVKTDLSGALNELQDEAARLSWLATTGVPCAAVLDVVTEAGRDWLLLGEVPGQDLLS
                     SHLAPAEKVSIMADAMRRLHTLDPATCPFDHQAKHRIERARTRMEAGLVDQDDLDEEHQ
                     GLAPAELFARLKASMPDGEDLVVTHGDACLPNIMVENGRFSGFIDCGRLGVADRYQDIA
                     LATRDIAEELGGEWADRFLVLYGIAAPDSQRIAFYRLLDEFF"
     primer_bind     complement(2326..2345)
                     /label=Neo-R
                     /note="Neomycin resistance gene, reverse primer"
     primer_bind     2936..2955
                     /label=Neo-F
                     /note="Neomycin resistance gene, forward primer"
     regulatory      3266..3275
                     /regulatory_class="other"
                     /note="vertebrate consensus sequence for strong initiation
                     of translation (Kozak, 1987)"
     CDS             3272..3646
                     /codon_start=1
                     /gene="Sh ble from Streptoalloteichus hindustanus"
                     /product="antibiotic-binding protein"
                     /label=BleoR
                     /note="confers resistance to bleomycin, phleomycin, and
                     Zeocin(TM)"
                     /translation="MAKLTSAVPVLTARDVAGAVEFWTDRLGFSRDFVEDDFAGVVRDD
                     VTLFISAVQDQVVPDNTLAWVWVRGLDELYAEWSEVVSTNFRDASGPAMTEIGEQPWGR
                     EFALRDPAGNCVHFVAEEQD"
     rep_origin      3784..4372
                     /direction=RIGHT
                     /label=ori
                     /note="high-copy-number ColE1/pMB1/pBR322/pUC origin of
                     replication"
     primer_bind     4273..4292
                     /label=pBR322ori-F
                     /note="pBR322 origin, forward primer"
     primer_bind     4526..4543
                     /label=L4440
                     /note="L4440 vector, forward primer"
ORIGIN
        1 agcgcccaat acgcaaaccg cctctccccg cgcgttggcc gattcattaa tgcagctggc
       61 acgacaggtt tcccgactgg aaagcgggca gtgagcgcaa cgcaattaat gtgagttagc
      121 tcactcatta ggcaccccag gctttacact ttatgcttcc ggctcgtatg ttgtgtggaa
      181 ttgtgagcgg ataacaattt cacacaggaa acagctatga ccatgattac gccaagctat
      241 ttaggtgaca ctatagaata ctcaagctat gcatcaagct tggtaccgag ctcggatcca
      301 ctagtaacgg ccgccagtgt gctggaattc gcccttccgg tctctcgcag cggccgcctt
      361 ctgtcacaga tgatgcattc aacacttctc gaggactttt tgccgctacc gataaccacc
      421 ttctttaccc caacccgact acccatgaca ctaaacaact tgcattcctg ggaaatctgg
      481 tgggaaaggg cctttacgag aacattctta ttgagcacgg ctttgcatcg ttcttccttc
      541 aaaagtggac acaaggaagt atgcggtcgt cgattgacga tctgtattct ctggacccca
      601 acctctacga gagtcttgca tcgctgaaac agatttacgc cactcaggga gatgccgatc
      661 ttggtcttac attttcaatc gattacgctg actccgaagg caatgttcga acacgtgatc
      721 tgattcgaaa cggaagcgaa gtacctgtca ctaaggccaa ctatcttcga tatatttatg
      781 aagtggccaa cttcaagctt aacaccagta tcagaacaca gacagatgca ttcttgggcg
      841 gtctatacca gctcattgac ccttcgtggg tttcaatgtt caacgcagat gaacttcaaa
      901 tgcttatcag tggaggacat gccaatgtgg acgtctggga tttgaagaca cacaccaatt
      961 acggaggcta tctggataca gatcaaacta taaaggactt ctggactgtg tttgagagtt
     1021 tcgaggaaga ggacaagcgg ctgcttctta agtttgtgac atcagtatcc aaggcaccat
     1081 tgcaaggatt caaggctttg aacccgtcat ttgccattcg taacgctggt agacaggttg
     1141 atcggttccc tacggcctcc acctgtgtca atcttctcaa gctgcctgac tatcaggaca
     1201 ttgatcaact tcggaagaaa cttttgtatg ccattcgatc gcatgctggt ttcgatttgt
     1261 cttagaggaa cgcatataca gtaatcatag agaataaacg atattcattt attaaagtag
     1321 atagttgagg tagaagttgt aaagagtgat aaatagcact cagagacccc caagggcgaa
     1381 ttctgcagat atccatcaca ctggcggccg ctcgagcatg catctagagg gcccaattcg
     1441 ccctatagtg agtcgtatta caattcactg gccgtcgttt tacaacgtcg tgactgggaa
     1501 aaccctggcg ttacccaact taatcgcctt gcagcacatc cccctttcgc cagctggcgt
     1561 aatagcgaag aggcccgcac cgatcgccct tcccaacagt tgcgcagcct atacgtacgg
     1621 cagtttaagg tttacaccta taaaagagag agccgttatc gtctgtttgt ggatgtacag
     1681 agtgatatta ttgacacgcc ggggcgacgg atggtgatcc ccctggccag tgcacgtctg
     1741 ctgtcagata aagtctcccg tgaactttac ccggtggtgc atatcgggga tgaaagctgg
     1801 cgcatgatga ccaccgatat ggccagtgtg ccggtctccg ttatcgggga agaagtggct
     1861 gatctcagcc accgcgaaaa tgacatcaaa aacgccatta acctgatgtt ctggggaata
     1921 taaatgtcag gcatgagatt atcaaaaagg atcttcacct agatcctttt cacgtagaaa
     1981 gccagtccgc agaaacggtg ctgaccccgg atgaatgtca gctactgggc tatctggaca
     2041 agggaaaacg caagcgcaaa gagaaagcag gtagcttgca gtgggcttac atggcgatag
     2101 ctagactggg cggttttatg gacagcaagc gaaccggaat tgccagctgg ggcgccctct
     2161 ggtaaggttg ggaagccctg caaagtaaac tggatggctt tcttgccgcc aaggatctga
     2221 tggcgcaggg gatcaagctc tgatcaagag acaggatgag gatcgtttcg catgattgaa
     2281 caagatggat tgcacgcagg ttctccggcc gcttgggtgg agaggctatt cggctatgac
     2341 tgggcacaac agacaatcgg ctgctctgat gccgccgtgt tccggctgtc agcgcagggg
     2401 cgcccggttc tttttgtcaa gaccgacctg tccggtgccc tgaatgaact gcaagacgag
     2461 gcagcgcggc tatcgtggct ggccacgacg ggcgttcctt gcgcagctgt gctcgacgtt
     2521 gtcactgaag cgggaaggga ctggctgcta ttgggcgaag tgccggggca ggatctcctg
     2581 tcatctcacc ttgctcctgc cgagaaagta tccatcatgg ctgatgcaat gcggcggctg
     2641 catacgcttg atccggctac ctgcccattc gaccaccaag cgaaacatcg catcgagcga
     2701 gcacgtactc ggatggaagc cggtcttgtc gatcaggatg atctggacga agagcatcag
     2761 gggctcgcgc cagccgaact gttcgccagg ctcaaggcga gcatgcccga cggcgaggat
     2821 ctcgtcgtga cccatggcga tgcctgcttg ccgaatatca tggtggaaaa tggccgcttt
     2881 tctggattca tcgactgtgg ccggctgggt gtggcggacc gctatcagga catagcgttg
     2941 gctacccgtg atattgctga agagcttggc ggcgaatggg ctgaccgctt cctcgtgctt
     3001 tacggtatcg ccgctcccga ttcgcagcgc atcgccttct atcgccttct tgacgagttc
     3061 ttctgaatta ttaacgctta caatttcctg atgcggtatt ttctccttac gcatctgtgc
     3121 ggtatttcac accgcatcag gtggcacttt tcggggaaat gtgcgcggaa cccctatttg
     3181 tttatttttc taaatacatt caaatatgta tccgctcatg agacaataac cctgataaat
     3241 gcttcaataa tagcacgtga ggagggccac catggccaag ttgaccagtg ccgttccggt
     3301 gctcaccgcg cgcgacgtcg ccggagcggt cgagttctgg accgaccggc tcgggttctc
     3361 ccgggacttc gtggaggacg acttcgccgg tgtggtccgg gacgacgtga ccctgttcat
     3421 cagcgcggtc caggaccagg tggtgccgga caacaccctg gcctgggtgt gggtgcgcgg
     3481 cctggacgag ctgtacgccg agtggtcgga ggtcgtgtcc acgaacttcc gggacgcctc
     3541 cgggccggcc atgaccgaga tcggcgagca gccgtggggg cgggagttcg ccctgcgcga
     3601 cccggccggc aactgcgtgc acttcgtggc cgaggagcag gactgacacg tgctaaaact
     3661 tcatttttaa tttaaaagga tctaggtgaa gatccttttt gataatctca tgaccaaaat
     3721 cccttaacgt gagttttcgt tccactgagc gtcagacccc gtagaaaaga tcaaaggatc
     3781 ttcttgagat cctttttttc tgcgcgtaat ctgctgcttg caaacaaaaa aaccaccgct
     3841 accagcggtg gtttgtttgc cggatcaaga gctaccaact ctttttccga aggtaactgg
     3901 cttcagcaga gcgcagatac caaatactgt tcttctagtg tagccgtagt taggccacca
     3961 cttcaagaac tctgtagcac cgcctacata cctcgctctg ctaatcctgt taccagtggc
     4021 tgctgccagt ggcgataagt cgtgtcttac cgggttggac tcaagacgat agttaccgga
     4081 taaggcgcag cggtcgggct gaacgggggg ttcgtgcaca cagcccagct tggagcgaac
     4141 gacctacacc gaactgagat acctacagcg tgagctatga gaaagcgcca cgcttcccga
     4201 agggagaaag gcggacaggt atccggtaag cggcagggtc ggaacaggag agcgcacgag
     4261 ggagcttcca gggggaaacg cctggtatct ttatagtcct gtcgggtttc gccacctctg
     4321 acttgagcgt cgatttttgt gatgctcgtc aggggggcgg agcctatgga aaaacgccag
     4381 caacgcggcc tttttacggt tcctggcctt ttgctggcct tttgctcaca tgttctttcc
     4441 tgcgttatcc cctgattctg tggataaccg tattaccgcc tttgagtgag ctgataccgc
     4501 tcgccgcagc cgaacgaccg agcgcagcga gtcagtgagc gaggaagcgg aag
//
